>Addgene plasmid #215039 | pcDNA3.1_V5-TWIST1_TAL1ins | addgene full sequence | sequence record 426070 | Addgene NGS Result
GAAGATCCTTTGATCTTTTCTACGGGGTCTGACGCTCAGTGGAACGAAAACTCACGTTAAGGGATTTTGG
TCATGAGATTATCAAAAAGGATCTTCACCTAGATCCTTTTAAATTAAAAATGAAGTTTTAAATCAATCTA
AAGTATATATGAGTAAACTTGGTCTGACAGTTACCAATGCTTAATCAGTGAGGCACCTATCTCAGCGATC
TGTCTATTTCGTTCATCCATAGTTGCCTGACTCCCCGTCGTGTAGATAACTACGATACGGGAGGGCTTAC
CATCTGGCCCCAGTGCTGCAATGATACCGCGAGACCCACGCTCACCGGCTCCAGATTTATCAGCAATAAA
CCAGCCAGCCGGAAGGGCCGAGCGCAGAAGTGGTCCTGCAACTTTATCCGCCTCCATCCAGTCTATTAAT
TGTTGCCGGGAAGCTAGAGTAAGTAGTTCGCCAGTTAATAGTTTGCGCAACGTTGTTGCCATTGCTACAG
GCATCGTGGTGTCACGCTCGTCGTTTGGTATGGCTTCATTCAGCTCCGGTTCCCAACGATCAAGGCGAGT
TACATGATCCCCCATGTTGTGCAAAAAAGCGGTTAGCTCCTTCGGTCCTCCGATCGTTGTCAGAAGTAAG
TTGGCCGCAGTGTTATCACTCATGGTTATGGCAGCACTGCATAATTCTCTTACTGTCATGCCATCCGTAA
GATGCTTTTCTGTGACTGGTGAGTACTCAACCAAGTCATTCTGAGAATAGTGTATGCGGCGACCGAGTTG
CTCTTGCCCGGCGTCAATACGGGATAATACCGCGCCACATAGCAGAACTTTAAAAGTGCTCATCATTGGA
AAACGTTCTTCGGGGCGAAAACTCTCAAGGATCTTACCGCTGTTGAGATCCAGTTCGATGTAACCCACTC
GTGCACCCAACTGATCTTCAGCATCTTTTACTTTCACCAGCGTTTCTGGGTGAGCAAAAACAGGAAGGCA
AAATGCCGCAAAAAAGGGAATAAGGGCGACACGGAAATGTTGAATACTCATACTCTTCCTTTTTCAATAT
TATTGAAGCATTTATCAGGGTTATTGTCTCATGAGCGGATACATATTTGAATGTATTTAGAAAAATAAAC
AAATAGGGGTTCCGCGCACATTTCCCCGAAAAGTGCCACCTGACGTCGACGGATCGGGAGATCTCCCGAT
CCCCTATGGTGCACTCTCAGTACAATCTGCTCTGATGCCGCATAGTTAAGCCAGTATCTGCTCCCTGCTT
GTGTGTTGGAGGTCGCTGAGTAGTGCGCGAGCAAAATTTAAGCTACAACAAGGCAAGGCTTGACCGACAA
TTGCATGAAGAATCTGCTTAGGGTTAGGCGTTTTGCGCTGCTTCGCGATGTACGGGCCAGATATACGCGT
TGACATTGATTATTGACTAGTTATTAATAGTAATCAATTACGGGGTCATTAGTTCATAGCCCATATATGG
AGTTCCGCGTTACATAACTTACGGTAAATGGCCCGCCTGGCTGACCGCCCAACGACCCCCGCCCATTGAC
GTCAATAATGACGTATGTTCCCATAGTAACGCCAATAGGGACTTTCCATTGACGTCAATGGGTGGAGTAT
TTACGGTAAACTGCCCACTTGGCAGTACATCAAGTGTATCATATGCCAAGTACGCCCCCTATTGACGTCA
ATGACGGTAAATGGCCCGCCTGGCATTATGCCCAGTACATGACCTTATGGGACTTTCCTACTTGGCAGTA
CATCTACGTATTAGTCATCGCTATTACCATGGTGATGCGGTTTTGGCAGTACATCAATGGGCGTGGATAG
CGGTTTGACTCACGGGGATTTCCAAGTCTCCACCCCATTGACGTCAATGGGAGTTTGTTTTGGCACCAAA
ATCAACGGGACTTTCCAAAATGTCGTAACAACTCCGCCCCATTGACGCAAATGGGCGGTAGGCGTGTACG
GTGGGAGGTCTATATAAGCAGAGCTCTCTGGCTAACTAGAGAACCCACTGCTTACTGGCTTATCGAAATT
AATACGACTCACTATAGGGAGACCCAAGCTGGCTAGCGTTTAAACTTAAGCTTGGTACCGAGCTCGGATC
CGCCACCATGATGGGCAAGCCCATCCCCAACCCCCTGCTGGGCCTGGACAGCACCCAGGACGTGTCCAGC
TCGCCAGTCTCGCCGGCCGACGACAGCCTGAGCAACAGCGAGGAAGAGCCAGACCGGCAGCAGCCGCCGA
GCGGCAAGCGCGGGGGACGCAAGCGGCGCAGCAGCAGGCGCAGCGCGGGCGGCGGCGCGGGGCCCGGCGG
AGCCGCGGGTGGGGGCGTCGGAGGCGGCGACGAGCCGGGCAGCCCGGCCCAGGGCAAGCGCGGCAAGAAG
TCTGCGGGCTGTGGCGGCGGCGGCGGCGCGGGCGGCGGCGGCGGCAGCAGCAGCGGCGGCGGGAGTCCGC
AGTCTTACGAGGAGCTGCAGACGCAGCGGGTCATGGCCAACGTGCGGGAGCGCCAGCGCACCCAGTCGCT
GAACGAGGCGTTCGCCGCGCTGCGGAAGATCATCCCCACGCTGCCCTCGGACAAGAAGCTGAGCAAGATT
CAGACCCTCAAGCTGGCGGCCAGGTACATCGACTTCCTCTACCAGGTCCTCCAGAGCGACGAGCTGGACT
CCAAGATGGCAAGCTGCAGCTATGTGGCTCACGAGCGGCTCAGCTACGCCTTCTCGGTCTGGAGGATGGA
GGGGGCCTGGTCCATGTCCGCGTCCCACTGATAAACCCGCTGATCAGCCTCGACTGTGCCTTCTAGTTGC
CAGCCATCTGTTGTTTGCCCCTCCCCCGTGCCTTCCTTGACCCTGGAAGGTGCCACTCCCACTGTCCTTT
CCTAATAAAATGAGGAAATTGCATCGCATTGTCTGAGTAGGTGTCATTCTATTCTGGGGGGTGGGGTGGG
GCAGGACAGCAAGGGGGAGGATTGGGAAGACAATAGCAGGCATGCTGGGGATGCGGTGGGCTCTATGGCT
TCTGAGGCGGAAAGAACCAGCTGGGGCTCTAGGGGGTATCCCC
[124 nt withheld, positions 3054-3177]
C
[91 nt withheld, positions 3179-3269]
A
[49 nt withheld, positions 3271-3319]
CCTTTGACGTTGGAGTCCACGTTCTTT
[37 nt withheld, positions 3347-3383]
ACCCTATCTCGGTCTATTCTTTTGATTTATAAGGGATTTTGCCGATTTCGGCCTATTGGTTAAAAAATGA
GCTGATTTAACAAAAATTTAACGCGAATTAATTCTGTGGAATGTGTGTCAGTTAGGGTGTGGAAAGTCCC
CAGGCTCCCCAGCAGGCAGAAGTATGCAAAGCATGCATCTCAATTAGTCAGCAACCAGGTGTGGAAAGTC
CCCAGGCTCCCCAGCAGGCAGAAGTATGCAAAGCATGCATCTCAATTAGTCAGCAACCATAGTCCCGCCC
CTAACTCCGCCCATCCCGCCCCTAACTCCGCCCAGTTCCGCCCATTCTCCGCCCCATGGCTGACTAATTT
TTTTTATTTATGCAGAGGCCGAGGCCGCCTCTGCCTCTGAGCTATTCCAGAAGTAGTGAGGAGGCTTTTT
TGGAGGCCTAGGCTTTTGCAAAAAGCTCCCGGGAGCTTGTATATCCATTTTCGGATCTGATCAAGAGACA
GGATGAGGATCGTTTCGCATGATTGAACAAGATGGATTGCACGCAGGTTCTCCGGCCGCTTGGGTGGAGA
GGCTATTCGGCTATGACTGGGCACAACAGACAATCGGCTGCTCTGATGCCGCCGTGTTCCGGCTGTCAGC
GCAGGGGCGCCCGGTTCTTTTTGTCAAGACCGACCTGTCCGGTGCCCTGAATGAACTGCAGGACGAGGCA
GCGCGGCTATCGTGGCTGGCCACGACGGGCGTTCCTTGCGCAGCTGTGCTCGACGTTGTCACTGAAGCGG
GAAGGGACTGGCTGCTATTGGGCGAAGTGCCGGGGCAGGATCTCCTGTCATCTCACCTTGCTCCTGCCGA
GAAAGTATCCATCATGGCTGATGCAATGCGGCGGCTGCATACGCTTGATCCGGCTACCTGCCCATTCGAC
CACCAAGCGAAACATCGCATCGAGCGAGCACGTACTCGGATGGAAGCCGGTCTTGTCGATCAGGATGATC
TGGACGAAGAGCATCAGGGGCTCGCGCCAGCCGAACTGTTCGCCAGGCTCAAGGCGCGCATGCCCGACGG
CGAGGATCTCGTCGTGACCCATGGCGATGCCTGCTTGCCGAATATCATGGTGGAAAATGGCCGCTTTTCT
GGATTCATCGACTGTGGCCGGCTGGGTGTGGCGGACCGCTATCAGGACATAGCGTTGGCTACCCGTGATA
TTGCTGAAGAGCTTGGCGGCGAATGGGCTGACCGCTTCCTCGTGCTTTACGGTATCGCCGCTCCCGATTC
GCAGCGCATCGCCTTCTATCGCCTTCTTGACGAGTTCTTCTGAGCGGGACTCTGGGGTTCGAAATGACCG
ACCAAGCGACGCCCAACCTGCCATCACGAGATTTCGATTCCACCGCCGCCTTCTATGAAAGGTTGGGCTT
CGGAATCGTTTTCCGGGACGCCGGCTGGATGATCCTCCAGCGCGGGGATCTCATGCTGGAGTTCTTCGCC
CACCCCAACTTGTTTATTGCAGCTTATAATGGTTACAAATAAAGCAATAGCATCACAAATTTCACAAATA
AAGCATTTTTTTCACTGCATTCTAGTTGTGGTTTGTCCAAACTCATCAATGTATCTTATCATGTCTGTAT
ACCGTCGACCTCTAGCTAGAGCTTGGCGTAATCATGGTCATAGCTGTTTCCTGTGTGAAATTGTTATCCG
CTCACAATTCCACACAACATACGAGCCGGAAGCATAAAGTGTAAAGCCTGGGGTGCCTAATGAGTGAGCT
AACTCACATTAATTGCGTTGCGCTCACTGCCCGCTTTCCAGTCGGGAAACCTGTCGTGCCAGCTGCATTA
ATGAATCGGCCAACGCGCGGGGAGAGGCGGTTTGCGTATTGGGCGCTCTTCCGCTTCCTCGCTCACTGAC
TCGCTGCGCTCGGTCGTTCGGCTGCGGCGAGCGGTATCAGCTCACTCAAAGGCGGTAATACGGTTATCCA
CAGAATCAGGGGATAACGCAGGAAAGAACATGTGAGCAAAAGGCCAGCAAAAGGCCAGGAACCGTAAAAA
GGCCGCGTTGCTGGCGTTTTTCCATAGGCTCCGCCCCCCTGACGAGCATCACAAAAATCGACGCTCAAGT
CAGAGGTGGCGAAACCCGACAGGACTATAAAGATACCAGGCGTTTCCCCCTGGAAGCTCCCTCGTGCGCT
CTCCTGTTCCGACCCTGCCGCTTACCGGATACCTGTCCGCCTTTCTCCCTTCGGGAAGCGTGGCGCTTTC
TCATAGCTCACGCTGTAGGTATCTCAGTTCGGTGTAGGTCGTTCGCTCCAAGCTGGGCTGTGTGCACGAA
CCCCCCGTTCAGCCCGACCGCTGCGCCTTATCCGGTAACTATCGTCTTGAGTCCAACCCGGTAAGACACG
ACTTATCGCCACTGGCAGCAGCCACTGGTAACAGGATTAGCAGAGCGAGGTATGTAGGCGGTGCTACAGA
GTTCTTGAAGTGGTGGCCTAACTACGGCTACACTAGAAGAACAGTATTTGGTATCTGCGCTCTGCTGAAG
CCAGTTACCTTCGGAAAAAGAGTTGGTAGCTCTTGATCCGGCAAACAAACCACCGCTGGTAGCGGTGGTT
TTTTTGTTTGCAAGCAGCAGATTACGCGCAGAAAAAAAGGATCTCAA
Features (pLannotate 1.2.2; 20 found; start..end, strand, type, name):
    171..1031    -  CDS            AmpR: β-lactamase; bla; confers resistance to ampicillin, carbenicillin, and related antibiotics
   1032..1136    -  promoter       AmpR promoter: bla
   1195..1247    -  misc_feature   bom (fragment): basis of mobility region from pBR322
   1402..1781    +  enhancer       CMV enhancer: human cytomegalovirus immediate early enhancer
   1782..1985    +  promoter       CMV promoter: human cytomegalovirus (CMV) immediate early promoter
   1981..2014    +  LTR            5' LTR (truncated) (fragment): truncated 5' long terminal repeat (LTR) from HIV-1
   2030..2048    +  promoter       T7 promoter: promoter for bacteriophage T7 RNA polymerase
   2156..2758    +  CDS            TWIST1: TWST1_HUMAN - Also known as BHLHA38, TWIST. Experimental evidence at protein level: Swiss-Prot protein existence level 1. Acts as a transcriptional regulator. Inhibits myogenesis by sequestrating E proteins, inhibiting trans-activation by MEF2, and inhibiting DNA-binding by MYOD1 through physical interaction. This interaction probably involves the basic domains of both proteins. Also represses expression of proinflammatory cytokines such as TNFA and IL1B. Regulates cranial suture patterning and fusion. Activates transcription as a heterodimer with E proteins. Regulates gene expression differen
   2784..3008    +  polyA_signal   bGH poly(A) signal: bovine growth hormone polyadenylation signal
   3012..3033    +  promoter       SV40 promoter (fragment): SV40 enhancer and early promoter
   3054..3482    +  rep_origin     f1 ori (sequence partly withheld): f1 bacteriophage origin of replication; arrow indicates direction of (+) strand synthesis
   3496..3825    +  promoter       SV40 promoter: SV40 enhancer and early promoter
   3892..4683    +  CDS            neo: KKA2_KLEPN - Also known as kan, nptII. Experimental evidence at protein level: Swiss-Prot protein existence level 1. Resistance to kanamycin, neomycin, paromomycin, ribostamycin, butirosin and gentamicin B. From Klebsiella pneumoniae.
   4707..4865    +  CDS            ble (fragment): BLE_KLEPN - Experimental evidence at protein level: Swiss-Prot protein existence level 1. Binding protein with a strong affinity to the bleomycin family of antibiotics. Binds to CL990; an antimitotic-antibiotic compound. From Klebsiella pneumoniae.
   4860..4981    +  polyA_signal   SV40 poly(A) signal: SV40 polyadenylation signal
   5054..5070    -  protein_bind   lac operator: The lac repressor binds to the lac operator to inhibit transcription in E. coli. This inhibition can be relieved by adding lactose or isopropyl-β-D-thiogalactopyranoside (IPTG). lac repressor encoded by lacI
   5078..5108    -  promoter       lac promoter: promoter for the E. coli lac operon
   5123..5144    -  protein_bind   CAP binding site: CAP binding activates transcription in the presence of cAMP. E. coli catabolite activator protein
   5157..5249    -  CDS            lacI (fragment): lac repressor; lacI; The lac repressor binds to the lac operator to inhibit transcription in E. coli. This inhibition can be relieved by adding lactose or isopropyl-β-D-thiogalactopyranoside (IPTG).
   5432..6020    -  rep_origin     ori: high-copy-number ColE1/pMB1/pBR322/pUC origin of replication
