[The description below was written by a language model from this plasmid's Addgene catalogue record and pLannotate feature annotations shown in this document.]
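Description:
pcDNA3.1_V5-TWIST1_TAL1ins is a mammalian expression plasmid built on the Invitrogen pcDNA3.1 backbone, about 6.0 kb in total according to the sequenced record. It is propagated in E. coli as a high-copy plasmid through a ColE1/pUC-type origin and selected with ampicillin via the β-lactamase gene. An f1 origin is also present. For mammalian cells it carries a neomycin phosphotransferase cassette driven by the SV40 enhancer/early promoter and terminated by an SV40 polyadenylation signal, allowing G418 selection of stable transfectants. Several short annotations in the feature table (fragments of an HIV-1 LTR, ble, lacI and a bom site, plus lac promoter/operator elements) appear to be backbone remnants or partial sequence matches rather than functional parts of the design.

The payload is a human TWIST1 coding sequence placed between the CMV immediate-early enhancer/promoter and the bovine growth hormone polyadenylation signal, with a T7 promoter lying just upstream of the insert. The catalogue entry specifies an N-terminal V5 epitope tag for detection or immunoprecipitation. The tag is not separately annotated in the feature table, though the listed insert size exceeds the annotated TWIST1 CDS, leaving room for it upstream. TWIST1 is a basic helix-loop-helix transcription factor, and this version is a variant in which the loop of its bHLH domain carries an insertion taken from the TAL1 bHLH loop, recorded as a single lysine inserted between D141 and K142. The stated purpose is mammalian expression of this loop-modified protein. The associated publication concerns DNA-guided transcription factor cooperativity in face and limb mesenchyme, which suggests use in comparison with wild-type TWIST1, but the record does not describe specific experiments.
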