Addgene plasmid #215039: pcDNA3.1_V5-TWIST1_TAL1ins
Purpose: Mammalian expression of human TWIST1 (with insertion from TAL1)
Depositing lab: Joanna Wysocka. Depositing organization: Stanford University. Publication: DNA-guided transcription factor cooperativity shapes face and limb mesenchyme. Kim S, Morgunova E, Naqvi S, Goovaerts S, Bader M, Koska M, Popov A, Luong C, Pogson A, Swigut T, Claes P, Taipale J, Wysocka J. Cell. 2024 Feb 1;187(3):692-711.e26. doi: 10.1016/j.cell.2023.12.032. Epub 2024 Jan 22. PubMed 38262408.
Backbone
  Vector backbone: pcDNA3.1
  Backbone manufacturer: Invitrogen
  Backbone size w/o insert (bp): 5366
  Vector type: Mammalian Expression
  Selectable markers: Neomycin (select with G418)
Growth in bacteria
  Bacterial resistance: Ampicillin, 100 μg/mL
  Growth temperature: 37°C
  Growth strain: DH5alpha
  Copy number: High Copy
Gene/Insert
  Gene/Insert name: twist family bHLH transcription factor 1 (alt name: TWIST1)
  Species: H. sapiens (human)
  Insert size (bp): 654
  Mutation: TWIST1 bHLH loop with insertion from TAL1 bHLH loop (D141K142insK)
  Entrez Gene: TWIST1 (a.k.a. ACS3, BPES2, BPES3, CRS, CRS1, CSO, SCS, SWCOS, TWIST, bHLHa38)
  Promoter: CMV
  Tag / fusion protein: V5 (N terminal on insert)
  Cloning method: Gibson Cloning
  Sequencing primers: 5′ TACGACTCACTATAGGGAGACCC; 3′ GAGGGGCAAACAACAGATGG
Terms and licenses: Academic/Nonprofit Terms; Industry Terms: Not Available to Industry
How to cite: pcDNA3.1_V5-TWIST1_TAL1ins was a gift from Joanna Wysocka (Addgene plasmid # 215039 ; http://n2t.net/addgene:215039 ; RRID:Addgene_215039)
